Addgene plasmid #185828: pBS Coupler 5
Purpose: Cloning vector to add a triple repeat of the amino acid linker Gly-Gly-Gly-Gly-Ser [(GGGGS)x3].
Depositing lab: Atsushi Miyawaki. Depositing organization: RIKEN Center for Brain Science. Publication: Engineering FRET constructs using CFP and YFP. Shimozono S, Miyawaki A. Methods Cell Biol. 2008;85:381-93. doi: 10.1016/S0091-679X(08)85016-9. PubMed 18155471.
Backbone
  Vector backbone: pBlueScript
  Backbone manufacturer: Stratagene
  Backbone size w/o insert (bp): 3000
  Total vector size (bp): 3045
  Vector type: cloning vector
Growth in bacteria
  Bacterial resistance: Ampicillin, 100 μg/mL
  Growth temperature: 37°C
  Growth strain: DH5alpha
  Copy number: Unknown
Gene/Insert
  Gene/Insert name: (GlyGlyGlyGlySer)x3 linker
  Species: Synthetic
  Cloning method: Restriction Enzyme; 5′ cloning site EcoRV (destroyed during cloning); 3′ cloning site EcoRV (destroyed during cloning)
  Sequencing primers: 5′ T7; 3′ T3
Terms and licenses: Academic/Nonprofit Terms; Industry Terms: Not Available to Industry
How to cite: pBS Coupler 5 was a gift from Atsushi Miyawaki (Addgene plasmid # 185828 ; http://n2t.net/addgene:185828 ; RRID:Addgene_185828)
