[The description below was written by a language model from this plasmid's Addgene catalogue record and pLannotate feature annotations shown in this document.]
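Description:
pBS Coupler 5 is a small bacterial cloning vector built on the pBluescript backbone, designed as a donor of a flexible peptide linker. Its insert is a synthetic segment encoding three tandem repeats of Gly-Gly-Gly-Gly-Ser, placed into the EcoRV site of the polylinker, with both EcoRV junctions destroyed in the process. The plasmid is maintained in E. coli through a high-copy ColE1/pUC-type origin and selected with ampicillin via the β-lactamase gene and its native promoter. An f1 phage origin is also present, which in pBluescript-type vectors allows single-stranded DNA production with helper phage.

The feature table is consistent with this layout, although the linker itself is not annotated. The pBluescript multiple cloning site appears as two fragments at either end of the linearised record, which fits an insertion interrupting the polylinker. The sequenced record is 3,007 nt, slightly shorter than the 3,045 bp listed in the catalogue. The polylinker is flanked by T7 and T3 promoters, which serve as the recorded sequencing primer sites, and it sits within the lacZα region downstream of the CAP binding site, lac promoter and lac operator. Only fragments of lacZα and lacI are annotated.

No eukaryotic promoter, tag or reporter is present, so this is a construction intermediate rather than an expression plasmid. The remaining polylinker sites on either side of the linker presumably allow coding sequences to be joined in frame through the (GGGGS)x3 spacer. The associated publication concerns engineering FRET constructs from CFP and YFP, where linker length and flexibility between domains are varied.
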