Features (pLannotate 1.2.2; 13 found; start..end, strand, type, name):
     47..109     -  misc_feature   MCS (fragment): pBluescript multiple cloning site
    118..136     -  promoter       T7 promoter: promoter for bacteriophage T7 RNA polymerase
    144..299     +  CDS            lacZα (fragment): LacZα fragment of β-galactosidase; lacZ fragment
    330..758     -  rep_origin     f1 ori (sequence partly withheld): f1 bacteriophage origin of replication; arrow indicates direction of (+) strand synthesis
    785..889     +  promoter       AmpR promoter: bla
    890..1750    +  CDS            AmpR: β-lactamase; bla; confers resistance to ampicillin, carbenicillin, and related antibiotics
   1921..2509    +  rep_origin     ori: high-copy-number ColE1/pMB1/pBR322/pUC origin of replication
   2692..2784    +  CDS            lacI (fragment): lac repressor; lacI; The lac repressor binds to the lac operator to inhibit transcription in E. coli. This inhibition can be relieved by adding lactose or isopropyl-β-D-thiogalactopyranoside (IPTG).
   2797..2818    +  protein_bind   CAP binding site: CAP binding activates transcription in the presence of cAMP. E. coli catabolite activator protein
   2833..2863    +  promoter       lac promoter: promoter for the E. coli lac operon
   2871..2887    +  protein_bind   lac operator: The lac repressor binds to the lac operator to inhibit transcription in E. coli. This inhibition can be relieved by adding lactose or isopropyl-β-D-thiogalactopyranoside (IPTG). lac repressor encoded by lacI
   2932..2950    +  promoter       T3 promoter: promoter for bacteriophage T3 RNA polymerase
   2963..3007    -  misc_feature   MCS (fragment): pBluescript multiple cloning site
>Addgene plasmid #185828 | pBS Coupler 5 | addgene full sequence | sequence record 366168 | Addgene NGS Result
GCGATCCGCCACCGCCAGAGCCACCTCCGCCTGAACCGCCTCCACCATCGAATTCCTGCAGCCCGGGGGA
TCCACTAGTTCTAGAGCGGCCGCCACCGCGGTGGAGCTCCAATTCGCCCTATAGTGAGTCGTATTACGCG
CGCTCACTGGCCGTCGTTTTACAACGTCGTGACTGGGAAAACCCTGGCGTTACCCAACTTAATCGCCTTG
CAGCACATCCCCCTTTCGCCAGCTGGCGTAATAGCGAAGAGGCCCGCACCGATCGCCCTTCCCAACAGTT
GCGCAGCCTGAATGGCGAATGGAAATTGTAAGCGTTAATATTTTGTTAAAATTCGCGTTAAATTTTTGTT
AAATCAGCTCATTTTTTAACCAATAGGCCGAAATCGGCAAAATCCCTTATAAATCAAAAGAATAGACCGA
GATAGGGT
[37 nt withheld, positions 429-465]
AAAGAACGTGGACTCCAACGTCAAAGG
[49 nt withheld, positions 493-541]
T
[91 nt withheld, positions 543-633]
G
[124 nt withheld, positions 635-758]
CAGGTGGCACTTTTCGGGGAAATGTGCGCGGAACCCCTATTTGTTTATTTTTCTAAATACATTCAAATAT
GTATCCGCTCATGAGACAATAACCCTGATAAATGCTTCAATAATATTGAAAAAGGAAGAGTATGAGTATT
CAACATTTCCGTGTCGCCCTTATTCCCTTTTTTGCGGCATTTTGCCTTCCTGTTTTTGCTCACCCAGAAA
CGCTGGTGAAAGTAAAAGATGCTGAAGATCAGTTGGGTGCACGAGTGGGTTACATCGAACTGGATCTCAA
CAGCGGTAAGATCCTTGAGAGTTTTCGCCCCGAAGAACGTTTTCCAATGATGAGCACTTTTAAAGTTCTG
CTATGTGGCGCGGTATTATCCCGTATTGACGCCGGGCAAGAGCAACTCGGTCGCCGCATACACTATTCTC
AGAATGACTTGGTTGAGTACTCACCAGTCACAGAAAAGCATCTTACGGATGGCATGACAGTAAGAGAATT
ATGCAGTGCTGCCATAACCATGAGTGATAACACTGCGGCCAACTTACTTCTGACAACGATCGGAGGACCG
AAGGAGCTAACCGCTTTTTTGCACAACATGGGGGATCATGTAACTCGCCTTGATCGTTGGGAACCGGAGC
TGAATGAAGCCATACCAAACGACGAGCGTGACACCACGATGCCTGTAGCAATGGCAACAACGTTGCGCAA
ACTATTAACTGGCGAACTACTTACTCTAGCTTCCCGGCAACAATTAATAGACTGGATGGAGGCGGATAAA
GTTGCAGGACCACTTCTGCGCTCGGCCCTTCCGGCTGGCTGGTTTATTGCTGATAAATCTGGAGCCGGTG
AGCGTGGGTCTCGCGGTATCATTGCAGCACTGGGGCCAGATGGTAAGCCCTCCCGTATCGTAGTTATCTA
CACGACGGGGAGTCAGGCAACTATGGATGAACGAAATAGACAGATCGCTGAGATAGGTGCCTCACTGATT
AAGCATTGGTAACTGTCAGACCAAGTTTACTCATATATACTTTAGATTGATTTAAAACTTCATTTTTAAT
TTAAAAGGATCTAGGTGAAGATCCTTTTTGATAATCTCATGACCAAAATCCCTTAACGTGAGTTTTCGTT
CCACTGAGCGTCAGACCCCGTAGAAAAGATCAAAGGATCTTCTTGAGATCCTTTTTTTCTGCGCGTAATC
TGCTGCTTGCAAACAAAAAAACCACCGCTACCAGCGGTGGTTTGTTTGCCGGATCAAGAGCTACCAACTC
TTTTTCCGAAGGTAACTGGCTTCAGCAGAGCGCAGATACCAAATACTGTTCTTCTAGTGTAGCCGTAGTT
AGGCCACCACTTCAAGAACTCTGTAGCACCGCCTACATACCTCGCTCTGCTAATCCTGTTACCAGTGGCT
GCTGCCAGTGGCGATAAGTCGTGTCTTACCGGGTTGGACTCAAGACGATAGTTACCGGATAAGGCGCAGC
GGTCGGGCTGAACGGGGGGTTCGTGCACACAGCCCAGCTTGGAGCGAACGACCTACACCGAACTGAGATA
CCTACAGCGTGAGCTATGAGAAAGCGCCACGCTTCCCGAAGGGAGAAAGGCGGACAGGTATCCGGTAAGC
GGCAGGGTCGGAACAGGAGAGCGCACGAGGGAGCTTCCAGGGGGAAACGCCTGGTATCTTTATAGTCCTG
TCGGGTTTCGCCACCTCTGACTTGAGCGTCGATTTTTGTGATGCTCGTCAGGGGGGCGGAGCCTATGGAA
AAACGCCAGCAACGCGGCCTTTTTACGGTTCCTGGCCTTTTGCTGGCCTTTTGCTCACATGTTCTTTCCT
GCGTTATCCCCTGATTCTGTGGATAACCGTATTACCGCCTTTGAGTGAGCTGATACCGCTCGCCGCAGCC
GAACGACCGAGCGCAGCGAGTCAGTGAGCGAGGAAGCGGAAGAGCGCCCAATACGCAAACCGCCTCTCCC
CGCGCGTTGGCCGATTCATTAATGCAGCTGGCACGACAGGTTTCCCGACTGGAAAGCGGGCAGTGAGCGC
AACGCAATTAATGTGAGTTAGCTCACTCATTAGGCACCCCAGGCTTTACACTTTATGCTTCCGGCTCGTA
TGTTGTGTGGAATTGTGAGCGGATAACAATTTCACACAGGAAACAGCTATGACCATGATTACGCCAAGCG
CGCAATTAACCCTCACTAAAGGGAACAAAAGCTGGGTACCGGGCCCCCCCTCGAGGTCGACGGTATCGAT
AAGCTTGAT
